Addgene plasmid #236127: EW267 CMV-TO-ADAR2dd(E488Q, T501A)-PUF-9R-MARIAcomp(V241D, H243M) (FLP-IN)
Purpose: Plasmid encoding ADAR2dd attached to PUF-9R with deimmunizing mutations under control of CMV promoter with two TetR binding sites
Depositing lab: Xiaojing Gao. Depositing organization: Stanford University. Publication: Machine-guided dual-objective protein engineering for deimmunization and therapeutic functions. Wolfsberg E, Paul JS, Tycko J, Chen B, Bassik MC, Bintu L, Alizadeh AA, Gao XJ. Cell Syst. 2025 Jul 16;16(7):101299. doi: 10.1016/j.cels.2025.101299. Epub 2025 Jun 3. PubMed 40466641.
Backbone
  Vector backbone: FLP-IN
  Vector type: Mammalian Expression
  Selectable markers: Puromycin
Growth in bacteria
  Bacterial resistance: Ampicillin, 100 μg/mL
  Growth temperature: 37°C
  Growth strain: DH5alpha
  Copy number: High Copy
Gene/Insert
  Gene/Insert name: ADAR2dd-PUF-9R
  Species: H. sapiens (human), Synthetic
  Mutation: E488Q, T501A in ADAR2dd; V241D, H243M in PUF-9R
  Entrez Gene: ADARB1 (a.k.a. ADAR2, DRABA2, DRADA2, NEDHYMS, RED1)
  Promoter: CMV promoter with two TetR binding sites
  Cloning method: Gibson Cloning
Terms and licenses: Academic/Nonprofit Terms; Industry Terms: Not Available to Industry
Depositor comments: See https://benchling.com/s/seq-dqvtm5bonXVNM4Trll2i?m=slm-DUf8QsilPbv26alzpNDvfor annotated sequence. Please visit https://doi.org/10.1101/2025.02.24.639918 for bioRxiv preprint.
How to cite: EW267 CMV-TO-ADAR2dd(E488Q, T501A)-PUF-9R-MARIAcomp(V241D, H243M) (FLP-IN) was a gift from Xiaojing Gao (Addgene plasmid # 236127 ; http://n2t.net/addgene:236127 ; RRID:Addgene_236127)
