[The description below was written by a language model from this plasmid's Addgene catalogue record and pLannotate feature annotations shown in this document.]
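Description:
EW267 CMV-TO-ADAR2dd(E488Q, T501A)-PUF-9R-MARIAcomp(V241D, H243M) (FLP-IN) is a 7.6 kb mammalian expression plasmid built on a Flp-In type backbone, designed for site-specific integration into host cell lines that carry a genomic FRT landing site. In bacteria it is maintained at high copy from a ColE1/pUC origin and selected with ampicillin through the β-lactamase gene. Fragments of an f1 origin and lac regulatory elements remain from the parental vector.

The expression cassette uses the CMV enhancer and immediate-early promoter followed by two tet operator sites ("CMV-TO"). Transcription is therefore repressed in cells expressing TetR and induced by tetracycline or doxycycline, and is constitutive where TetR is absent. It drives a fusion of the deaminase domain of human ADAR2 (ADARB1), an adenosine-to-inosine RNA editing enzyme, carrying the E488Q and T501A substitutions, to PUF-9R, an engineered RNA-binding domain derived from the human PUM1 Pumilio repeat region. The PUF-9R portion carries V241D and H243M, which the record describes as deimmunizing mutations. The cassette ends with a bGH polyadenylation signal.

Downstream, an FRT site directly precedes a hygromycin resistance coding sequence with no annotated promoter of its own, followed by an SV40 poly(A). In this standard Flp-In arrangement, the marker is expressed only after FLP-mediated recombination places it behind a promoter at the genomic site. The catalogue entry lists puromycin as the mammalian selectable marker, but the annotated sequence shows hygromycin resistance and no puromycin gene, a discrepancy the record does not resolve. The construct serves to make stable, inducible lines for testing a programmable, protein-guided RNA editor engineered for reduced immunogenicity.
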