Features (pLannotate 1.2.2; 23 found; start..end, strand, type, name):
    171..1031    -  CDS            AmpR: β-lactamase; bla; confers resistance to ampicillin, carbenicillin, and related antibiotics
   1032..1136    -  promoter       AmpR promoter: bla
   1195..1247    -  misc_feature   bom (fragment): basis of mobility region from pBR322
   1397..1776    +  enhancer       CMV enhancer: human cytomegalovirus immediate early enhancer
   1777..1980    +  promoter       CMV promoter: human cytomegalovirus (CMV) immediate early promoter
   1982..2001    +  promoter       PLtetO-1 promoter (fragment): modified phage lambda PL promoter with tet operator sites (Lutz and Bujard, 1997)
   2003..2022    +  promoter       PLtetO-1 promoter (fragment): modified phage lambda PL promoter with tet operator sites (Lutz and Bujard, 1997)
   2030..2063    +  promoter       TRE3GV promoter (fragment): 3rd-generation Tet-responsive promoter that can be activated by binding of Tet-On® 3G, optimized for retroviral and lentiviral vectors
   2156..3364    +  CDS            Adarb1 (fragment): RED1_RAT - Also known as Red1. Experimental evidence at protein level: Swiss-Prot protein existence level 1. Catalyzes the hydrolytic deamination of adenosine to inosine in double-stranded RNA (dsRNA) referred to as A-to-I RNA editing. This may affect gene expression and function in a number of ways that include mRNA translation by changing codons and hence the amino acid sequence of proteins; pre-mRNA splicing by altering splice site recognition sequences; RNA stability by changing sequences involved in nuclease recognition; genetic stability in the case of RNA virus genomes by changing seque
   3392..4570    +  CDS            PUM1 (fragment): PUM1_HUMAN - Also known as KIAA0099 From Homo sapiens (Human).
   4683..4907    +  polyA_signal   bGH poly(A) signal: bovine growth hormone polyadenylation signal
   4923..4946    +  polyA_signal   bGH poly(A) signal (fragment): bovine growth hormone polyadenylation signal
   4950..4971    +  promoter       SV40 promoter (fragment): SV40 enhancer and early promoter
   4992..5225    +  rep_origin     f1 ori (fragment) (sequence partly withheld): f1 bacteriophage origin of replication; arrow indicates direction of (+) strand synthesis
   5230..5277    +  protein_bind   FRT: FLP-mediated recombination occurs in the 8-bp core sequence TCTAGAAA (Turan and Bode, 2011). FLP recombinase from the Saccharomyces cerevisiae 2μ plasmid
   5285..6307    +  CDS            HygR: aminoglycoside phosphotransferase from E. coli; aph(4)-Ia; confers resistance to hygromycin
   6317..6442    +  CDS            ble (fragment): BLE_KLEPN - Experimental evidence at protein level: Swiss-Prot protein existence level 1. Binding protein with a strong affinity to the bleomycin family of antibiotics. Binds to CL990; an antimitotic-antibiotic compound. From Klebsiella pneumoniae.
   6437..6558    +  polyA_signal   SV40 poly(A) signal: SV40 polyadenylation signal
   6631..6647    -  protein_bind   lac operator: The lac repressor binds to the lac operator to inhibit transcription in E. coli. This inhibition can be relieved by adding lactose or isopropyl-β-D-thiogalactopyranoside (IPTG). lac repressor encoded by lacI
   6655..6685    -  promoter       lac promoter: promoter for the E. coli lac operon
   6700..6721    -  protein_bind   CAP binding site: CAP binding activates transcription in the presence of cAMP. E. coli catabolite activator protein
   6734..6826    -  CDS            lacI (fragment): lac repressor; lacI; The lac repressor binds to the lac operator to inhibit transcription in E. coli. This inhibition can be relieved by adding lactose or isopropyl-β-D-thiogalactopyranoside (IPTG).
   7009..7597    -  rep_origin     ori: high-copy-number ColE1/pMB1/pBR322/pUC origin of replication
>Addgene plasmid #236127 | EW267 CMV-TO-ADAR2dd(E488Q, T501A)-PUF-9R-MARIAcomp(V241D, H243M) (FLP-IN) | addgene full sequence | sequence record 468421 | Addgene NGS Result
GAAGATCCTTTGATCTTTTCTACGGGGTCTGACGCTCAGTGGAACGAAAACTCACGTTAAGGGATTTTGG
TCATGAGATTATCAAAAAGGATCTTCACCTAGATCCTTTTAAATTAAAAATGAAGTTTTAAATCAATCTA
AAGTATATATGAGTAAACTTGGTCTGACAGTTACCAATGCTTAATCAGTGAGGCACCTATCTCAGCGATC
TGTCTATTTCGTTCATCCATAGTTGCCTGACTCCCCGTCGTGTAGATAACTACGATACGGGAGGGCTTAC
CATCTGGCCCCAGTGCTGCAATGATACCGCGAGACCCACGCTCACCGGCTCCAGATTTATCAGCAATAAA
CCAGCCAGCCGGAAGGGCCGAGCGCAGAAGTGGTCCTGCAACTTTATCCGCCTCCATCCAGTCTATTAAT
TGTTGCCGGGAAGCTAGAGTAAGTAGTTCGCCAGTTAATAGTTTGCGCAACGTTGTTGCCATTGCTACAG
GCATCGTGGTGTCACGCTCGTCGTTTGGTATGGCTTCATTCAGCTCCGGTTCCCAACGATCAAGGCGAGT
TACATGATCCCCCATGTTGTGCAAAAAAGCGGTTAGCTCCTTCGGTCCTCCGATCGTTGTCAGAAGTAAG
TTGGCCGCAGTGTTATCACTCATGGTTATGGCAGCACTGCATAATTCTCTTACTGTCATGCCATCCGTAA
GATGCTTTTCTGTGACTGGTGAGTACTCAACCAAGTCATTCTGAGAATAGTGTATGCGGCGACCGAGTTG
CTCTTGCCCGGCGTCAATACGGGATAATACCGCGCCACATAGCAGAACTTTAAAAGTGCTCATCATTGGA
AAACGTTCTTCGGGGCGAAAACTCTCAAGGATCTTACCGCTGTTGAGATCCAGTTCGATGTAACCCACTC
GTGCACCCAACTGATCTTCAGCATCTTTTACTTTCACCAGCGTTTCTGGGTGAGCAAAAACAGGAAGGCA
AAATGCCGCAAAAAAGGGAATAAGGGCGACACGGAAATGTTGAATACTCATACTCTTCCTTTTTCAATAT
TATTGAAGCATTTATCAGGGTTATTGTCTCATGAGCGGATACATATTTGAATGTATTTAGAAAAATAAAC
AAATAGGGGTTCCGCGCACATTTCCCCGAAAAGTGCCACCTGACGTCGACGGATCGGGAGATCTCCCGAT
CCCCTATGGTGCACTCTCAGTACAATCTGCTCTGATGCCGCATAGTTAAGCCAGTATCTGCTCCCTGCTT
GTGTGTTGGAGGTCGCTGAGTAGTGCGCGAGCAAAATTTAAGCTACAACAAGGCAAGGCTTGACCGACAA
TTGCATGAAGAATCTGCTTAGGGTTAGGCGTTTTGCGCTGCTTCGTACGGGCCAGATATACGCGTTGACA
TTGATTATTGACTAGTTATTAATAGTAATCAATTACGGGGTCATTAGTTCATAGCCCATATATGGAGTTC
CGCGTTACATAACTTACGGTAAATGGCCCGCCTGGCTGACCGCCCAACGACCCCCGCCCATTGACGTCAA
TAATGACGTATGTTCCCATAGTAACGCCAATAGGGACTTTCCATTGACGTCAATGGGTGGAGTATTTACG
GTAAACTGCCCACTTGGCAGTACATCAAGTGTATCATATGCCAAGTACGCCCCCTATTGACGTCAATGAC
GGTAAATGGCCCGCCTGGCATTATGCCCAGTACATGACCTTATGGGACTTTCCTACTTGGCAGTACATCT
ACGTATTAGTCATCGCTATTACCATGGTGATGCGGTTTTGGCAGTACATCAATGGGCGTGGATAGCGGTT
TGACTCACGGGGATTTCCAAGTCTCCACCCCATTGACGTCAATGGGAGTTTGTTTTGGCACCAAAATCAA
CGGGACTTTCCAAAATGTCGTAACAACTCCGCCCCATTGACGCAAATGGGCGGTAGGCGTGTACGGTGGG
AGGTCTATATAAGCAGAGCTCTCCCTATCAGTGATAGAGATCTCCCTATCAGTGATAGAGATCGTCGACG
AGCTCGTTTAGTGAACCGTCAGATCGCCTGGAGACGCCATCCACGCTGTTTTGACCTCCATAGAAGACAC
CGGGACCGATCCAGCCTCCGGACTCTAGCGTTTAAACTTAAGCTTCGCCACCATGTTGCACTTGGATCAA
ACGCCATCTCGCCAGCCTATTCCCAGTGAGGGTCTTCAGCTGCATTTACCGCAGGTTTTAGCTGACGCTG
TCTCACGCCTGGTCCTGGGTAAGTTTGGTGACCTGACCGACAACTTCTCCTCCCCTCACGCTCGCAGAAA
AGTGCTGGCTGGAGTCGTCATGACAACAGGCACAGATGTTAAAGATGCCAAGGTGATAAGTGTTTCTACA
GGAACAAAATGTATTAATGGTGAATACATGAGTGATCGTGGCCTTGCATTAAATGACTGCCATGCAGAAA
TAATATCTCGGAGATCCTTGCTCAGATTTCTTTATACACAACTTGAGCTTTACTTAAATAACAAAGATGA
TCAAAAAAGATCCATCTTTCAGAAATCAGAGCGAGGGGGGTTTAGGCTGAAGGAGAATGTCCAGTTTCAT
CTGTACATCAGCACCTCTCCCTGTGGAGATGCCAGAATCTTCTCACCACATGAGCCAATCCTGGAAGAAC
CAGCAGATAGACACCCAAATCGTAAAGCAAGAGGACAGCTACGGACCAAAATAGAGTCTGGTCAGGGGAC
GATTCCAGTGCGCTCCAATGCGAGCATCCAAGCGTGGGACGGGGTGCTGCAAGGGGAGCGGCTGCTCACC
ATGTCCTGCAGTGACAAGATTGCACGCTGGAACGTGGTGGGCATCCAGGGATCCCTGCTCAGCATTTTCG
TGGAGCCCATTTACTTCTCGAGCATCATCCTGGGCAGCCTTTACCACGGGGACCACCTTTCCAGGGCCAT
GTACCAGCGGATCTCCAACATAGAGGACCTGCCACCTCTCTACACCCTCAACAAGCCTTTGCTCAGTGGC
ATCAGCAATGCAGAAGCACGGCAGCCAGGGAAGGCCCCCAACTTCAGTGTCAACTGGACGGTAGGCGACT
CCGCTATTGAGGTCATCAACGCCACGACTGGGAAGGATGAGCTGGGCCGCGCGTCCCGCCTGTGTAAGCA
CGCGTTGTACTGTCGCTGGATGCGTGTGCACGGCAAGGTTCCCTCCCACTTACTACGCTCCAAGATTACC
AAACCCAACGTGTACCATGAGTCCAAGCTGGCGGCAAAGGAGTACCAGGCCGCCAAGGCGCGTCTGTTCA
CAGCCTTCATCAAGGCGGGGCTGGGGGCCTGGGTGGAGAAGCCCACCGAGCAGGACCAGTTCTCACTCAC
GCCCGGTACCGGTGGCGGAACCGGTGGCGGGGCTGGCAGGAGTAGGCTTCTGGAAGACTTTAGGAATAAT
CGCTATCCGAATCTCCAACTCCGTGAAATTGCCGGCCATATCATGGAGTTTTCACAAGACCAACATGGGA
GCCGGTTCATTCAGCTGAAGTTAGAGAGAGCTACCCCAGCAGAACGACAGCTCGTGTTTAACGAAATCCT
GCAAGCGGCATATCAACTGATGGTAGACGTTTTCGGTAACTACGTGATTCAAAAGTTCTTTGAATTTGGA
TCTCTTGAACAGAAACTCGCTCTTGCCGAACGTATACGGGGCCACGTATTATCCCTCGCCTTACAGATGT
ACGGTTGTCGGGTTATTCAGAAAGCTCTTGAATTCATCCCGTCAGACCAGCAGAATGAAATGGTCCGAGA
ATTGCATCAACATACGGAACAGCTTGTACAAGACCAATATGGTAACTATGTCATCCAGCACGTATTGGAG
CACGGAAGACCGGAAGATAAATCAAAGATTGTTGCCGAGATAAGAGGGAACGTACTTGTCCTGAGTCAGC
ATAAGTTCGCAAGTAATGTCGTCGAGAAGTGTGTGACCCATGCGAGCAGAACTGAACGGGCAGTGCTTAT
CGACGAAGTGTGCACGATGAACGATGGTCCTCACTCAGCGCTGTATACAATGATGAAAGACCAATACGCG
AATTATGTGGTGCAGAAGATGATAGATGTGGCTGAACCAGGCCAAAGGAAAATTGATATGATGGAACTCC
ATCAACACACCGAGCAGCTGGTTCAAGACCAATACGGGAACTATGTGATTCAACACGTCCTCGAACACGG
ACGACCTGAAGATAAAAGTAAAATCGTCGCGGAAATCCGTGGTAATGTGCTCGTTCTTTCCCAACATAAG
TTTGCAAGCAACGTCGTGGAAAAGTGTGTGACACATGCCTCAAGGACAGAAAGGGCGGTCCTCATTGATG
AAGTCTGCACAATGAACGATGGCCCCCATAGCGCATTGTATACTATGATGAAAGATCAATATGCGAACTA
CGTTGTCCAGAAAATGATTGACGTGGCTGAGCCAGGACAAAGGAAAATCGTCATGCACAAAATCAGACCA
CACATCGCAACTCTCAGGAAATACACATATGGTAAACACATACTTGCAAAGCTGGAGAAGTATTACATGA
AGAATGGGGTAGACCTGGGCTGAGCCGCTCGAGGAGGGCCCGAACAAAAACTCATCTCAGAAGAGGATCT
GAATAGCGCCGTCGACCATCATCATAATCATCATTGAGTTTAAACCCGCTGATCAGCCTCGACTGTGCCT
TCTAGTTGCCAGCCATCTGTTGTTTGCCCCTCCCCCGTGCCTTCCTTGACCCTGGAAGGTGCCACTCCCA
CTGTCCTTTCCTAATAAAATGAGGAAATTGCATCGCATTGTCTGAGTAGGTGTCATTCTATTCTGGGGGG
TGGGGTGGGGCAGGACAGCAAGGGGGAGGATTGGGAAGACAATAGCAGGCATGCTGGGGATGCGGTGGGC
TCTATGGAGATCTATCGATGTTCTGGGGATGCGGTGGGCTCTATGGCTTCTGAGGCGGAAAGAACCAGCT
GGGGCTCTAGGGGGTATCCCC
[124 nt withheld, positions 4992-5115]
C
[91 nt withheld, positions 5117-5207]
AGGGTGATGGTTCACGTACCTAGAAGTTCCTATTCCGAAGTTCCTATTCTCTAGAAAGTATAGGAACTTC
CTTGGCCAAAAAGCCTGAACTCACCGCGACGTCTGTCGAGAAGTTTCTGATCGAAAAGTTCGACAGCGTC
TCCGACCTGATGCAGCTCTCGGAGGGCGAAGAATCTCGTGCTTTCAGCTTCGATGTAGGAGGGCGTGGAT
ATGTCCTGCGGGTAAATAGCTGCGCCGATGGTTTCTACAAAGATCGTTATGTTTATCGGCACTTTGCATC
GGCCGCGCTCCCGATTCCGGAAGTGCTTGACATTGGGGAATTCAGCGAGAGCCTGACCTATTGCATCTCC
CGCCGTGCACAGGGTGTCACGTTGCAAGACCTGCCTGAAACCGAACTGCCCGCTGTTCTGCAGCCGGTCG
CGGAGGCCATGGATGCGATCGCTGCGGCCGATCTTAGCCAGACGAGCGGGTTCGGCCCATTCGGACCGCA
AGGAATCGGTCAATACACTACATGGCGTGATTTCATATGCGCGATTGCTGATCCCCATGTGTATCACTGG
CAAACTGTGATGGACGACACCGTCAGTGCGTCCGTCGCGCAGGCTCTCGATGAGCTGATGCTTTGGGCCG
AGGACTGCCCCGAAGTCCGGCACCTCGTGCACGCGGATTTCGGCTCCAACAATGTCCTGACGGACAATGG
CCGCATAACAGCGGTCATTGACTGGAGCGAGGCGATGTTCGGGGATTCCCAATACGAGGTCGCCAACATC
TTCTTCTGGAGGCCGTGGTTGGCTTGTATGGAGCAGCAGACGCGCTACTTCGAGCGGAGGCATCCGGAGC
TTGCAGGATCGCCGCGGCTCCGGGCGTATATGCTCCGCATTGGTCTTGACCAACTCTATCAGAGCTTGGT
TGACGGCAATTTCGATGATGCAGCTTGGGCGCAGGGTCGATGCGACGCAATCGTCCGATCCGGAGCCGGG
ACTGTCGGGCGTACACAAATCGCCCGCAGAAGCGCGGCCGTCTGGACCGATGGCTGTGTAGAAGTACTCG
CCGATAGTGGAAACCGACGCCCCAGCACTCGTCCGAGGGCAAAGGAATAGCACGTACTACGAGATTTCGA
TTCCACCGCCGCCTTCTATGAAAGGTTGGGCTTCGGAATCGTTTTCCGGGACGCCGGCTGGATGATCCTC
CAGCGCGGGGATCTCATGCTGGAGTTCTTCGCCCACCCCAACTTGTTTATTGCAGCTTATAATGGTTACA
AATAAAGCAATAGCATCACAAATTTCACAAATAAAGCATTTTTTTCACTGCATTCTAGTTGTGGTTTGTC
CAAACTCATCAATGTATCTTATCATGTCTGTATACCGTCGACCTCTAGCTAGAGCTTGGCGTAATCATGG
TCATAGCTGTTTCCTGTGTGAAATTGTTATCCGCTCACAATTCCACACAACATACGAGCCGGAAGCATAA
AGTGTAAAGCCTGGGGTGCCTAATGAGTGAGCTAACTCACATTAATTGCGTTGCGCTCACTGCCCGCTTT
CCAGTCGGGAAACCTGTCGTGCCAGCTGCATTAATGAATCGGCCAACGCGCGGGGAGAGGCGGTTTGCGT
ATTGGGCGCTCTTCCGCTTCCTCGCTCACTGACTCGCTGCGCTCGGTCGTTCGGCTGCGGCGAGCGGTAT
CAGCTCACTCAAAGGCGGTAATACGGTTATCCACAGAATCAGGGGATAACGCAGGAAAGAACATGTGAGC
AAAAGGCCAGCAAAAGGCCAGGAACCGTAAAAAGGCCGCGTTGCTGGCGTTTTTCCATAGGCTCCGCCCC
CCTGACGAGCATCACAAAAATCGACGCTCAAGTCAGAGGTGGCGAAACCCGACAGGACTATAAAGATACC
AGGCGTTTCCCCCTGGAAGCTCCCTCGTGCGCTCTCCTGTTCCGACCCTGCCGCTTACCGGATACCTGTC
CGCCTTTCTCCCTTCGGGAAGCGTGGCGCTTTCTCATAGCTCACGCTGTAGGTATCTCAGTTCGGTGTAG
GTCGTTCGCTCCAAGCTGGGCTGTGTGCACGAACCCCCCGTTCAGCCCGACCGCTGCGCCTTATCCGGTA
ACTATCGTCTTGAGTCCAACCCGGTAAGACACGACTTATCGCCACTGGCAGCAGCCACTGGTAACAGGAT
TAGCAGAGCGAGGTATGTAGGCGGTGCTACAGAGTTCTTGAAGTGGTGGCCTAACTACGGCTACACTAGA
AGAACAGTATTTGGTATCTGCGCTCTGCTGAAGCCAGTTACCTTCGGAAAAAGAGTTGGTAGCTCTTGAT
CCGGCAAACAAACCACCGCTGGTAGCGGTGGTTTTTTTGTTTGCAAGCAGCAGATTACGCGCAGAAAAAA
AGGATCTCAA
